>Addgene plasmid #213171 | SAM-DNMT3A-inactive+sgAAVS1_118 | addgene full sequence | sequence record 425307 | Addgene NGS Result
TTAATGTAGTCTTATGCAATACTCTTGTAGTCTTGCAACATGGTAACGATGAGTTAGCAACATGCCTTAC
AAGGAGAGAAAAAGCACCGTGCATGCCGATTGGTGGAAGTAAGGTGGTACGATCGTGCCTTATTAGGAAG
GCAACAGACGGGTCTGACATGGATTGGACGAACCACTGAATTGCCGCATTGCAGAGATATTGTATTTAAG
TGCCTAGCTCGATACATAAACGGGTCTCTCTGGTTAGACCAGATCTGAGCCTGGGAGCTCTCTGGCTAAC
TAGGGAACCCACTGCTTAAGCCTCAATAAAGCTTGCCTTGAGTGCTTCAAGTAGTGTGTGCCCGTCTGTT
GTGTGACTCTGGTAACTAGAGATCCCTCAGACCCTTTTAGTCAGTGTGGAAAATCTCTAGCAGTGGCGCC
CGAACAGGGACTTGAAAGCGAAAGGGAAACCAGAGGAGCTCTCTCGACGCAGGACTCGGCTTGCTGAAGC
GCGCACGGCAAGAGGCGAGGGGCGGCGACTGGTGAGTACGCCAAAAATTTTGACTAGCGGAGGCTAGAAG
GAGAGAGATGGGTGCGAGAGCGTCAGTATTAAGCGGGGGAGAATTAGATCGCGATGGGAAAAAATTCGGT
TAAGGCCAGGGGGAAAGAAAAAATATAAATTAAAACATATAGTATGGGCAAGCAGGGAGCTAGAACGATT
CGCAGTTAATCCTGGCCTGTTAGAAACATCAGAAGGCTGTAGACAAATACTGGGACAGCTACAACCATCC
CTTCAGACAGGATCAGAAGAACTTAGATCATTATATAATACAGTAGCAACCCTCTATTGTGTGCATCAAA
GGATAGAGATAAAAGACACCAAGGAAGCTTTAGACAAGATAGAGGAAGAGCAAAACAAAAGTAAGACCAC
CGCACAGCAAGCGGCCGCTGATCTTCAGACCTGGAGGAGGAGATATGAGGGACAATTGGAGAAGTGAATT
ATATAAATATAAAGTAGTAAAAATTGAACCATTAGGAGTAGCACCCACCAAGGCAAAGAGAAGAGTGGTG
CAGAGAGAAAAAAGAGCAGTGGGAATAGGAGCTTTGTTCCTTGGGTTCTTGGGAGCAGCAGGAAGCACTA
TGGGCGCAGCGTCAATGACGCTGACGGTACAGGCCAGACAATTATTGTCTGGTATAGTGCAGCAGCAGAA
CAATTTGCTGAGGGCTATTGAGGCGCAACAGCATCTGTTGCAACTCACAGTCTGGGGCATCAAGCAGCTC
CAGGCAAGAATCCTGGCTGTGGAAAGATACCTAAAGGATCAACAGCTCCTGGGGATTTGGGGTTGCTCTG
GAAAACTCATTTGCACCACTGCTGTGCCTTGGAATGCTAGTTGGAGTAATAAATCTCTGGAACAGATTTG
GAATCACACGACCTGGATGGAGTGGGACAGAGAAATTAACAATTACACAAGCTTAATACACTCCTTAATT
GAAGAATCGCAAAACCAGCAAGAAAAGAATGAACAAGAATTATTGGAATTAGATAAATGGGCAAGTTTGT
GGAATTGGTTTAACATAACAAATTGGCTGTGGTATATAAAATTATTCATAATGATAGTAGGAGGCTTGGT
AGGTTTAAGAATAGTTTTTGCTGTACTTTCTATAGTGAATAGAGTTAGGCAGGGATATTCACCATTATCG
TTTCAGACCCACCTCCCAACCCCGAGGGGACCCAGAGAGGGCCTATTTCCCATGATTCCTTCATATTTGC
ATATACGATACAAGGCTGTTAGAGAGATAATTAGAATTAATTTGACTGTAAACACAAAGATATTAGTACA
AAATACGTGACGTAGAAAGTAATAATTTCTTGGGTAGTTTGCAGTTTTAAAATTATGTTTTAAAATGGAC
TATCATATGCTTACCGTAACTTGAAAGTATTTCGATTTCTTGGCTTTATATATCTTGTGGAAAGGACGAA
ACACCGCCCAGGCCACCTACTTGGCCGTTTAAGAGCTATGCTGCGAATACGAGGGAGCAGACGATATGGC
GTCGCTCCTCTCCACGAGAGCATATGGGCTCCGTGGTCTCGTACACCATCAGGGTACGTATCAGACACCA
TCAGGGTCTGCTCGTATTCGCAGCATAGCAAGTTTAAATAAGGCTAGTCCGTTATCAACTTGAAAAAGTG
GCACCGAGTCGGTGCTTTTTTTGAATTCTAGATCTTGAGACAAATGGCAGTATTCATCCACAATTTTAAA
AGAAAAGGGGGGATTGGGGGGTACAGTGCAGGGGAAAGAATAGTAGACATAATAGCAACAGACATACAAA
CTAAAGAATTACAAAAACAAATTACAAAAATTCAAAATTTTCGGGTTTATTACAGGGACAGCAGAGATCC
ACTTTGGCGCCGGCTCGAGGGGGCCCGGGTTGCGCCTTTTCCAAGGCAGCCCTGGGTTTGCGCAGGGACG
CGGCTGCTCTGGGCGTGGTTCCGGGAAACGCAGCGGCGCCGACCCTGGGTCTCGCACATTCTTCACGTCC
GTTCGCAGCGTCACCCGGATCTTCGCCGCTACCCTTGTGGGCCCCCCGGCGACGCTTCCTGCTCCGCCCC
TAAGTCGGGAAGGTTCCTTGCGGTTCGCGGCGTGCCGGACGTGACAAACGGAAGCCGCACGTCTTACTAG
TACCCTCGCAGACGGACAGCGCCAGGGAGCAATGGCAGCGCGCCGACCGCGATGGGCTGTGGCCAATAGC
GGCTGCTCAGCAGGGCGCGCCGAGAGCAGCGGCCGGGAAGGGGCGGTGCGGGAGGCGGGGTGTGGGGCGG
TAGTGTGGGCCCTGTTCCTGCCCGCGCGGTGTTCCGCATTCTGCAAGCCTCCGGAGCGCACGTCGGCAGT
CGGCTCCCTCGTTGACCGAATCACCGACCTCTCTCCCCAGGGGGATCCAACTTAAGCTTGCCACCATGTC
GCGGAGGCGGCACAGCTACGAGAACGATGGTGGACAACCTCACAAAAGGAGGAAGACGTCTATGCTAGCC
TCCAAAACCATCGTTCTTTCGGTCGGCGAGGCTACTCGCACTCTGACTGAGATCCAGTCCACCGCAGACC
GTCAGATCTTCGAAGAGAAGGTCGGGCCTCTGGTGGGTCGGCTGCGCCTCACGGCTTCGCTCCGTCAAAA
CGGAGCCAAGACCGCGTATCGAGTCAACCTAAAACTGGATCAGGCGGACGTCGTTGATTCCGGACTTCCG
AAAGTGCGCTACACTCAGGTATGGTCGCACGACGTGACAATCGTTGCGAATAGCACCGAGGCCTCGCGCA
AATCGTTGTACGATTTGACCAAGTCCCTCGTCGCGACCTCGCAGGTCGAAGATCTTGTCGTCAACCTTGT
GCCGCTGGGCCGTTCTTCAACTTTCTTGTACAAAGTGGGCGGAGGAGGTGGAAGCGGAGGAGGAGGAAGC
GGAGGAGGAGGTAGCGGACCTAAGAAAAAGAGGAAGGTGGCGGCCGCTAACCACGACCAGGAATTTGACC
CTCCAAAGGTTTACCCACCTGTCCCAGCTGAGAAGAGGAAGCCCATCCGGGTGCTGTCTCTCTTTGATGG
AATCGCTACAGGGCTCCTGGTGCTGAAGGACTTGGGCATTCAGGTGGACCGCTACATTGCCTCGGAGGTG
TGTGAGGACTCCATCACGGTGGGCATGGTGCGGCACCAGGGGAAGATCATGTACGTCGGGGACGTCCGCA
GCGTCACACAGAAGCATATCCAGGAGTGGGGCCCATTCGATCTGGTGATTGGGGGCAGTCCCTGCAATGA
CCTCTCCATCGTCAACCCTGCTCGCAAGGGCCTCTACGAGGGCACTGGCCGGCTCTTCTTTGAGTTCTAC
CGCCTCCTGCATGATGCGCGGCCCAAGGAGGGAGATGATCGCCCCTTCTTCTGGCTCTTTGCCAATGTGG
TGGCCATGGGCGTTAGTGACAAGAGGGACATCTCGCGATTTCTCGAGTCCAACCCTGTGATGATTGATGC
CAAAGAAGTGTCAGCTGCACACAGGGCCCGCTACTTCTGGGGTAACCTTCCCGGTATGAACAGGCCGTTG
GCATCCACTGTGAATGATAAGCTGGAGCTGCAGGAGTGTCTGGAGCATGGCAGGATAGCCAAGTTCAGCA
AAGTGAGGACCATTACTACGAGGTCAAACTCCATAAAGCAGGGCAAAGACCAGCATTTTCCTGTCTTCAT
GAATGAGAAAGAGGACATCTTATGGTGCACTGAAATGGAAAGGGTATTTGGTTTCCCAGTCCACTATACT
GACGTGTCCAACATGAGCCGCTTGGCGAGGCAGAGACTGCTGGGCCGGTCATGGAGCGTGCCAGTCATCC
GCCACCTCTTCGCTCCGCTGAAGGAGTATTTTGCGTGTGTGTGTACAGGCAGTGGAGAGGGCAGAGGAAG
TCTGCTAACATGCGGTGACGTCGAGGAGAATCCTGGCCCAGGTACCACAGATCCACCGGAGCTTACCATG
ACCGAGTACAAGCCCACGGTGCGCCTCGCCACCCGCGACGACGTCCCCAGGGCCGTACGCACCCTCGCCG
CCGCGTTCGCCGACTACCCCGCCACGCGCCACACCGTCGATCCGGACCGCCACATCGAGCGGGTCACCGA
GCTGCAAGAACTCTTCCTCACGCGCGTCGGGCTCGACATCGGCAAGGTGTGGGTCGCGGACGACGGCGCC
GCCGTGGCGGTCTGGACCACGCCGGAGAGCGTCGAAGCGGGGGCGGTGTTCGCCGAGATCGGCCCGCGCA
TGGCCGAGTTGAGCGGTTCCCGGCTGGCCGCGCAGCAACAGATGGAAGGCCTCCTGGCGCCGCACCGGCC
CAAGGAGCCCGCGTGGTTCCTGGCCACCGTCGGCGTTTCGCCCGACCACCAGGGCAAGGGTCTGGGCAGC
GCCGTCGTGCTCCCCGGAGTGGAGGCGGCCGAGCGCGCCGGGGTGCCCGCCTTCCTGGAGACCTCCGCGC
CCCGCAACCTCCCCTTCTACGAGCGGCTCGGCTTCACCGTCACCGCCGACGTCGAGGTGCCCGAAGGACC
GCGCACCTGGTGCATGACCCGCAAGCCCGGTGCCGCTAGCTGAACGCGTTAAGTCGACTTTAAGACCAAT
GACTTACAAGGCAGCTGTAGATCTTAGCCACTTTTTAAAAGAAAAGGGGGGACTGGAAGGGCTAATTCAC
TCCCAACGAAGACAAGATCTGCTTTTTGCTTGTACTGGGTCTCTCTGGTTAGACCAGATCTGAGCCTGGG
AGCTCTCTGGCTAACTAGGGAACCCACTGCTTAAGCCTCAATAAAGCTTGCCTTGAGTGCTTCAAGTAGT
GTGTGCCCGTCTGTTGTGTGACTCTGGTAACTAGAGATCCCTCAGACCCTTTTAGTCAGTGTGGAAAATC
TCTAGCAGTACGTATAGTAGTTCATGTCATCTTATTATTCAGTATTTATAACTTGCAAAGAAATGAATAT
CAGAGAGTGAGAGGAACTTGTTTATTGCAGCTTATAATGGTTACAAATAAAGCAATAGCATCACAAATTT
CACAAATAAAGCATTTTTTTCACTGCATTCTAGTTGTGGTTTGTCCAAACTCATCAATGTATCTTATCAT
GTCTGGCTCTAGCTATCCCGCCCCTAACTCCGCCCATCCCGCCCCTAACTCCGCCCAGTTCCGCCCATTC
TCCGCCCCATGGCTGACTAATTTTTTTTATTTATGCAGAGGCCGAGGCCGCCTCGGCCTCTGAGCTATTC
CAGAAGTAGTGAGGAGGCTTTTTTGGAGGCCTAGGGACGTACCCAATTCGCCCTATAGTGAGTCGTATTA
CGCGCGCTCACTGGCCGTCGTTTTACAACGTCGTGACTGGGAAAACCCTGGCGTTACCCAACTTAATCGC
CTTGCAGCACATCCCCCTTTCGCCAGCTGGCGTAATAGCGAAGAGGCCCGCACCGATCGCCCTTCCCAAC
AGTTGCGCAGCCTGAATGGCGAATGGG
[124 nt withheld, positions 5978-6101]
C
[91 nt withheld, positions 6103-6193]
A
[49 nt withheld, positions 6195-6243]
CCTTTGACGTTGGAGTCCACGTTCTTT
[37 nt withheld, positions 6271-6307]
ACCCTATCTCGGTCTATTCTTTTGATTTATAAGGGATTTTGCCGATTTCGGCCTATTGGTTAAAAAATGA
GCTGATTTAACAAAAATTTAACGCGAATTTTAACAAAATATTAACGCTTACAATTTAGGTGGCACTTTTC
GGGGAAATGTGCGCGGAACCCCTATTTGTTTATTTTTCTAAATACATTCAAATATGTATCCGCTCATGAG
ACAATAACCCTGATAAATGCTTCAATAATATTGAAAAAGGAAGAGTATGAGTATTCAACATTTCCGTGTC
GCCCTTATTCCCTTTTTTGCGGCATTTTGCCTTCCTGTTTTTGCTCACCCAGAAACGCTGGTGAAAGTAA
AAGATGCTGAAGATCAGTTGGGTGCACGAGTGGGTTACATCGAACTGGATCTCAACAGCGGTAAGATCCT
TGAGAGTTTTCGCCCCGAAGAACGTTTTCCAATGATGAGCACTTTTAAAGTTCTGCTATGTGGCGCGGTA
TTATCCCGTATTGACGCCGGGCAAGAGCAACTCGGTCGCCGCATACACTATTCTCAGAATGACTTGGTTG
AGTACTCACCAGTCACAGAAAAGCATCTTACGGATGGCATGACAGTAAGAGAATTATGCAGTGCTGCCAT
AACCATGAGTGATAACACTGCGGCCAACTTACTTCTGACAACGATCGGAGGACCGAAGGAGCTAACCGCT
TTTTTGCACAACATGGGGGATCATGTAACTCGCCTTGATCGTTGGGAACCGGAGCTGAATGAAGCCATAC
CAAACGACGAGCGTGACACCACGATGCCTGTAGCAATGGCAACAACGTTGCGCAAACTATTAACTGGCGA
ACTACTTACTCTAGCTTCCCGGCAACAATTAATAGACTGGATGGAGGCGGATAAAGTTGCAGGACCACTT
CTGCGCTCGGCCCTTCCGGCTGGCTGGTTTATTGCTGATAAATCTGGAGCCGGTGAGCGTGGGTCTCGCG
GTATCATTGCAGCACTGGGGCCAGATGGTAAGCCCTCCCGTATCGTAGTTATCTACACGACGGGGAGTCA
GGCAACTATGGATGAACGAAATAGACAGATCGCTGAGATAGGTGCCTCACTGATTAAGCATTGGTAACTG
TCAGACCAAGTTTACTCATATATACTTTAGATTGATTTAAAACTTCATTTTTAATTTAAAAGGATCTAGG
TGAAGATCCTTTTTGATAATCTCATGACCAAAATCCCTTAACGTGAGTTTTCGTTCCACTGAGCGTCAGA
CCCCGTAGAAAAGATCAAAGGATCTTCTTGAGATCCTTTTTTTCTGCGCGTAATCTGCTGCTTGCAAACA
AAAAAACCACCGCTACCAGCGGTGGTTTGTTTGCCGGATCAAGAGCTACCAACTCTTTTTCCGAAGGTAA
CTGGCTTCAGCAGAGCGCAGATACCAAATACTGTTCTTCTAGTGTAGCCGTAGTTAGGCCACCACTTCAA
GAACTCTGTAGCACCGCCTACATACCTCGCTCTGCTAATCCTGTTACCAGTGGCTGCTGCCAGTGGCGAT
AAGTCGTGTCTTACCGGGTTGGACTCAAGACGATAGTTACCGGATAAGGCGCAGCGGTCGGGCTGAACGG
GGGGTTCGTGCACACAGCCCAGCTTGGAGCGAACGACCTACACCGAACTGAGATACCTACAGCGTGAGCT
ATGAGAAAGCGCCACGCTTCCCGAAGGGAGAAAGGCGGACAGGTATCCGGTAAGCGGCAGGGTCGGAACA
GGAGAGCGCACGAGGGAGCTTCCAGGGGGAAACGCCTGGTATCTTTATAGTCCTGTCGGGTTTCGCCACC
TCTGACTTGAGCGTCGATTTTTGTGATGCTCGTCAGGGGGGCGGAGCCTATGGAAAAACGCCAGCAACGC
GGCCTTTTTACGGTTCCTGGCCTTTTGCTGGCCTTTTGCTCACATGTTCTTTCCTGCGTTATCCCCTGAT
TCTGTGGATAACCGTATTACCGCCTTTGAGTGAGCTGATACCGCTCGCCGCAGCCGAACGACCGAGCGCA
GCGAGTCAGTGAGCGAGGAAGCGGAAGAGCGCCCAATACGCAAACCGCCTCTCCCCGCGCGTTGGCCGAT
TCATTAATGCAGCTGGCACGACAGGTTTCCCGACTGGAAAGCGGGCAGTGAGCGCAACGCAATTAATGTG
AGTTAGCTCACTCATTAGGCACCCCAGGCTTTACACTTTATGCTTCCGGCTCGTATGTTGTGTGGAATTG
TGAGCGGATAACAATTTCACACAGGAAACAGCTATGACCATGATTACGCCAAGCGCGCAATTAACCCTCA
CTAAAGGGAACAAAAGCTGGAGCTGCAAGC
Features (pLannotate 1.2.2; 29 found; start..end, strand, type, name):
      5..231     +  promoter       RSV promoter: Rous sarcoma virus enhancer/promoter
    232..412     +  LTR            5' LTR (truncated): truncated 5' long terminal repeat (LTR) from HIV-1
    459..584     +  misc_feature   HIV-1 Ψ: packaging signal of human immunodeficiency virus type 1
    568..931     +  CDS            HIV-1 gag (fragment): gag protein from human immunodeficiency virus 1; gag
   1077..1310    +  misc_feature   RRE: The Rev response element (RRE) of HIV-1 allows for Rev-dependent mRNA export from the nucleus to the cytoplasm.
   1687..1713    +  CDS            Rev (fragment): human immunodeficiency virus 1 (HIV-1) Rev protein; rev; enhances nuclear export of unspliced and incompletely spliced viral mRNAs
   1717..1957    +  promoter       U6 promoter: RNA polymerase III promoter for human U6 snRNA
   2121..2185    +  misc_RNA       tracrRNA (fragment): trans-activating CRISPR RNA for the Streptococcus pyogenes CRISPR/Cas9 system
   2234..2351    +  misc_feature   cPPT/CTS: central polypurine tract and central termination sequence of HIV-1
   2410..2910    +  promoter       hPGK promoter: human phosphoglycerate kinase 1 promoter
   3011..3373    +  CDS            COAT_BPPP7: Experimental evidence at protein level: Swiss-Prot protein existence level 1. Forms the phage shell; binds to the phage RNA. From Pseudomonas phage PP7 (Bacteriophage PP7).
   3381..3398    -  protein_bind   attB2 (fragment): mutant version of attB; core recombination site for the Gateway® BP reaction BP Clonase™
   3478..4381    +  CDS            DNMT3A catalytic domain (fragment): catalytic domain of DNA methyltransferase 3A
   4478..5074    +  CDS            PuroR (fragment): puromycin N-acetyltransferase; pac from Streptomyces; confers resistance to puromycin
   5100..5162    +  CDS            nef (fragment): NEF_HV1Z2 - Experimental evidence at protein level: Swiss-Prot protein existence level 1. Extracellular Nef protein targets CD4(+) T-lymphocytes for apoptosis by interacting with CXCR4 surface receptors. From Human immunodeficiency virus type 1 group M subtype D (isolate Z2/CDC-Z34) (HIV-1).
   5164..5397    +  LTR            3' LTR (ΔU3): self-inactivating 3' long terminal repeat (LTR) from HIV-1
   5475..5596    +  polyA_signal   SV40 poly(A) signal: SV40 polyadenylation signal
   5636..5771    +  rep_origin     SV40 ori: SV40 origin of replication
   5792..5810    -  promoter       T7 promoter: promoter for bacteriophage T7 RNA polymerase
   5818..5973    +  CDS            lacZα (fragment): LacZα fragment of β-galactosidase; lacZ fragment
   5978..6406    +  rep_origin     f1 ori (sequence partly withheld): f1 bacteriophage origin of replication; arrow indicates direction of (+) strand synthesis
   6459..6563    +  promoter       AmpR promoter: bla
   6564..7424    +  CDS            AmpR: β-lactamase; bla; confers resistance to ampicillin, carbenicillin, and related antibiotics
   7595..8183    +  rep_origin     ori: high-copy-number ColE1/pMB1/pBR322/pUC origin of replication
   8366..8458    +  CDS            lacI (fragment): lac repressor; lacI; The lac repressor binds to the lac operator to inhibit transcription in E. coli. This inhibition can be relieved by adding lactose or isopropyl-β-D-thiogalactopyranoside (IPTG).
   8471..8492    +  protein_bind   CAP binding site: CAP binding activates transcription in the presence of cAMP. E. coli catabolite activator protein
   8507..8537    +  promoter       lac promoter: promoter for the E. coli lac operon
   8545..8561    +  protein_bind   lac operator: The lac repressor binds to the lac operator to inhibit transcription in E. coli. This inhibition can be relieved by adding lactose or isopropyl-β-D-thiogalactopyranoside (IPTG). lac repressor encoded by lacI
   8606..8624    +  promoter       T3 promoter: promoter for bacteriophage T3 RNA polymerase
