[The description below was written by a language model from this plasmid's Addgene catalogue record and pLannotate feature annotations shown in this document.]
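Description:
SAM-DNMT3A-inactive+sgAAVS1_118 is a third-generation-style, self-inactivating HIV-1 lentiviral CRISPR vector built on the pXRP_502 backbone, from which a BsmBI site was removed and into which a mutant DNMT3A (E756A) was inserted. In bacteria it is maintained through a high-copy ColE1/pUC-type origin with ampicillin resistance (β-lactamase); an f1 ori and an SV40 ori are also annotated. The viral portion comprises an RSV promoter driving a truncated 5' LTR, the Ψ packaging signal with a gag fragment, the RRE for Rev-dependent RNA export, a cPPT/CTS element, and a ΔU3 3' LTR followed by an SV40 polyadenylation signal, so that the genome can be packaged when helper functions are supplied in trans and integrates as a transcriptionally disabled provirus.

Two expression units sit between the LTRs. A human U6 promoter transcribes a guide RNA against the human AAVS1 safe-harbour locus, joined to an S. pyogenes tracrRNA-derived scaffold; only a fragment of the scaffold is recognised by the annotation, which would be consistent with a modified, aptamer-bearing scaffold, though the record does not say so. Downstream, the hPGK promoter drives a reading frame annotated as the bacteriophage PP7 coat protein (an RNA hairpin-binding protein) followed by the DNMT3A catalytic domain, and then puromycin N-acetyltransferase for selection of transduced mammalian cells; the element linking PuroR to the fusion is not annotated. No Cas9 or dCas9 is encoded, so this must come from elsewhere. Because the E756A mutant is described as inactive, the construct serves as a negative control in experiments using the SAM-DNMT3A system to induce global DNA methylation.
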