Addgene plasmid #213171: SAM-DNMT3A-inactive+sgAAVS1_118
Purpose: Vector with sgAAVS1 used as a negative control (inactive DNMT3A) for induction of global DNA methylation.
Depositing lab: Sefi Rosenbluh. Depositing organization: Monash University. Publication: SAM-DNMT3A, a strategy for induction of genome-wide DNA methylation, identifies DNA methylation as a vulnerability in ER-positive breast cancers. Hosseinpour M, Xi X, Liu L, Malaver-Ortega L, Perlaza-Jimenez L, Joo JE, York HM, Beesley J, Caldon CE, Dugue PA, Dowty JG, Arumugam S, Southey MC, Rosenbluh J. Nat Commun. 2024 Dec 1;15(1):10449. doi: 10.1038/s41467-024-54824-8. PubMed 39617792.
Backbone
  Vector backbone: pXRP_502
  Modifications to backbone: Removal of BsmBI site and insertion of Mutant DNMT3A E756A
  Vector type: Mammalian Expression, Lentiviral, CRISPR, Synthetic Biology
  Selectable markers: Puromycin
Growth in bacteria
  Bacterial resistance: Ampicillin, 100 μg/mL
  Growth temperature: 37°C
  Growth strain: NEB Stable
  Copy number: High Copy
Gene/Insert
  Gene/Insert name: sgAAVS1_118
  gRNA/shRNA sequence: CCCAGGCCACCTACTTGGCC
  Species: H. sapiens (human)
  GenBank ID: Gene ID: 1788
  Entrez Gene: AAVS1 (a.k.a. AAV)
Terms and licenses: Academic/Nonprofit Terms; Industry Terms: Not Available to Industry
How to cite: SAM-DNMT3A-inactive+sgAAVS1_118 was a gift from Sefi Rosenbluh (Addgene plasmid # 213171 ; http://n2t.net/addgene:213171 ; RRID:Addgene_213171)
